Addgene plasmid #121676: pRG/III-hs-MBP
Purpose: Bacterial expression of MBP fusion proteins
Depositing lab: Reinhard Grisshammer & Richard Henderson. Depositing organization: MRC Laboratory of Molecular Biology. Publication: Purification of a rat neurotensin receptor expressed in Escherichia coli. Tucker J, Grisshammer R. Biochem J. 1996 Aug 1;317 ( Pt 3):891-9. PubMed 8760379.
Backbone
  Vector backbone: pRG/III-hs-MBP
  Total vector size (bp): 6991
  Vector type: Bacterial Expression
Growth in bacteria
  Bacterial resistance: Ampicillin, 100 μg/mL
  Growth temperature: 37°C
  Growth strain: DH5alpha
  Copy number: Low Copy
Gene/Insert
  Gene/Insert name: maltose binding protein (alt name: MBP)
  Species: E. coli
  Insert size (bp): 1176
  Promoter: lac promoter
  Cloning method: Unknown
  Sequencing primers: 5′ M13 reverse; 3′ M13 forward
Terms and licenses: Academic/Nonprofit Terms; Industry Terms: Not Available to Industry
Depositor comments: pRG/III-hs-MBP is a derivative of NEB's pMal-p2 vector, see Tucker Grisshammer Biochemical Journal 317, 891, 1996. Internal plasmid code # 591
How to cite: pRG/III-hs-MBP was a gift from Reinhard Grisshammer & Richard Henderson (Addgene plasmid # 121676 ; http://n2t.net/addgene:121676 ; RRID:Addgene_121676)
