[The description below was written by a language model from this plasmid's Addgene catalogue record and pLannotate feature annotations shown in this document.]
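Description:
pRG/III-hs-MBP is a bacterial expression vector of about 7 kb for producing maltose binding protein (MBP) fusion proteins in E. coli. The depositor describes it as a derivative of the commercial pMal-p2 vector. It replicates from a ColE1/pMB1-type origin. The backbone retains the rop gene and a fragment of the pBR322 bom region, which fits the catalogue listing as low copy. Selection is by ampicillin through the bla (AmpR) gene and its own promoter. The feature table also shows split M13/f1 phage origin fragments flanking an inserted segment annotated with sok and flmC and a Tn903-related fragment. The sok and flmC annotations point to a hok/sok-type post-segregational killing locus, which would favour plasmid retention, and this may be what "hs" in the name refers to, but the record does not state this.

The expression cassette starts with a CAP binding site, lac promoter and lac operator. These drive the 1176 bp E. coli malE coding sequence, which is annotated as including the signal sequence that can direct MBP to the periplasm. Directly downstream are a short fragment of a pUC-type multiple cloning site, where a partner gene can be placed as a C-terminal fusion to MBP, and a lacZα fragment. A 5S rRNA segment and the rrnB T1 and T2 terminators follow to end transcription. A plasmid-borne lacI gene under the lacIq promoter supplies high levels of repressor, so expression stays off until it is induced with IPTG.

The associated publication concerns purification of a rat neurotensin receptor expressed in E. coli, which suggests the vector was used to produce membrane receptors as MBP fusions. This plasmid itself carries only the MBP fusion partner, with no receptor insert recorded.
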