Features (pLannotate 1.2.2; 22 found; start..end, strand, type, name):
      1..31      +  promoter       lac promoter: promoter for the E. coli lac operon
     39..55      +  protein_bind   lac operator: The lac repressor binds to the lac operator to inhibit transcription in E. coli. This inhibition can be relieved by adding lactose or isopropyl-β-D-thiogalactopyranoside (IPTG). lac repressor encoded by lacI
    115..1290    +  CDS            MBP: maltose binding protein from E. coli; malE; This gene encodes a signal sequence that can direct MBP to the bacterial periplasm.
   1291..1317    +  misc_feature   MCS (fragment): pUC18/19 multiple cloning site
   1325..1479    +  CDS            lacZα (fragment): LacZα fragment of β-galactosidase; lacZ fragment
   1572..1687    +  ncRNA          5S rRNA: Accession: RF00001 - 5S ribosomal RNA
   1691..1777    +  terminator     rrnB T1 terminator: Escherichia coli rrnB; transcription terminator T1 from the E. coli rrnB gene
   1869..1896    +  terminator     rrnB T2 terminator: transcription terminator T2 from the E. coli rrnB gene
   1915..2006    +  promoter       AmpR promoter: bla
   2007..2867    +  CDS            AmpR: β-lactamase; bla; confers resistance to ampicillin, carbenicillin, and related antibiotics
   2909..3087    -  rep_origin     M13 ori (fragment) (sequence partly withheld): M13 bacteriophage origin of replication; arrow indicates direction of (+) strand synthesis
   3133..3354    -  CDS            sok: SOK_ECOLX - Protein predicted: Swiss-Prot protein existence level 4. From Escherichia coli.
   3340..3549    +  CDS            flmC: FLMC1_ECOLI - Also known as ORF70 From Escherichia coli (strain K12).
   3683..3781    -  CDS            TRA2_ECOLX (fragment): Protein predicted: Swiss-Prot protein existence level 4. Required for transposition of transposon Tn903. From Escherichia coli.
   3811..4041    -  rep_origin     f1 ori (fragment) (sequence partly withheld): f1 bacteriophage origin of replication; arrow indicates direction of (+) strand synthesis
   4152..4740    +  rep_origin     ori: high-copy-number ColE1/pMB1/pBR322/pUC origin of replication
   4926..4977    -  misc_feature   bom (fragment): basis of mobility region from pBR322
   5093..5284    -  CDS            rop: Rop protein, which maintains plasmids at low copy number; rop
   5301..5681    +  CDS            YPB1_ECOLX: Protein predicted: Swiss-Prot protein existence level 4. From Escherichia coli.
   5780..5857    +  promoter       lacIq promoter: lacI (mutant); In the lacIq allele, a single base change in the promoter boosts expression of the lacI gene about 10-fold.
   5858..6940    +  CDS            lacI: lac repressor; lacI; The lac repressor binds to the lac operator to inhibit transcription in E. coli. This inhibition can be relieved by adding lactose or isopropyl-β-D-thiogalactopyranoside (IPTG).
   6953..6974    +  protein_bind   CAP binding site: CAP binding activates transcription in the presence of cAMP. E. coli catabolite activator protein
>Addgene plasmid #121676 | pRG/III-hs-MBP | addgene full sequence | sequence record 236048 | Addgene NGS Result
TTTACACTTTATGCTTCCGGCTCGTATGTTGTGTGGAATTGTGAGCGGATAACAATTTCACACAGGAAAC
AGCTATGACCATGATTACGAATTTCTAGATAACGAGGGCAAACCATGAAAATAAAAACAGGTGCACGCAT
CCTCGCATTATCCGCATTAACGACGATGATGTTTTCCGCCTCGGCTCTCGCCAAAATCGAAGAAGGTAAA
CTGGTAATCTGGATTAACGGCGATAAAGGCTATAACGGTCTCGCTGAAGTCGGTAAGAAATTCGAGAAAG
ATACCGGAATTAAAGTCACCGTTGAGCATCCGGATAAACTGGAAGAGAAATTCCCACAGGTTGCGGCAAC
TGGCGATGGCCCTGACATTATCTTCTGGGCACACGACCGCTTTGGTGGCTACGCTCAATCTGGCCTGTTG
GCTGAAATCACCCCGGACAAAGCGTTCCAGGACAAGCTGTATCCGTTTACCTGGGATGCCGTACGTTACA
ACGGCAAGCTGATTGCTTACCCGATCGCTGTTGAAGCGTTATCGCTGATTTATAACAAAGATCTGCTGCC
GAACCCGCCAAAAACCTGGGAAGAGATCCCGGCGCTGGATAAAGAACTGAAAGCGAAAGGTAAGAGCGCG
CTGATGTTCAACCTGCAAGAACCGTACTTCACCTGGCCGCTGATTGCTGCTGACGGGGGTTATGCGTTCA
AGTATGAAAACGGCAAGTACGACATTAAAGACGTGGGCGTGGATAACGCTGGCGCGAAAGCGGGTCTGAC
CTTCCTGGTTGACCTGATTAAAAACAAACACATGAATGCAGACACCGATTACTCCATCGCAGAAGCTGCC
TTTAATAAAGGCGAAACAGCGATGACCATCAACGGCCCGTGGGCATGGTCCAACATCGACACCAGCAAAG
TGAATTATGGTGTAACGGTACTGCCGACCTTCAAGGGTCAACCATCCAAACCGTTCGTTGGCGTGCTGAG
CGCAGGTATTAACGCCGCCAGTCCGAACAAAGAGCTGGCAAAAGAGTTCCTCGAAAACTATCTGCTGACT
GATGAAGGTCTGGAAGCGGTTAATAAAGACAAACCGCTGGGTGCCGTAGCGCTGAAGTCTTACGAGGAAG
TGTTGGCGAAAGATCCACGTATTGCCGCCACCATGGAAAACGCCCAGAAAGGTGAAATCATGCCGAACAT
CCCGCAGATGTCCGCTTTCTGGTATGCCGTGCGTACTGCGGTGATCAACGCCGCCAGCGGTCGTCAGACT
GTCGATGAAGCCCTGAAAGACGCGCAGACTGGATCCTCTAGAGTCGACCTGCAGGCAAGCTTGGCACTGG
CCGTCGTTTTACAACGTCGTGACTGGGAAAACCCTGGCGTTACCCAACTTAATCGCCTTGCAGCACATCC
CCCTTTCGCCAGCTGGCGTAATAGCGAAGAGGCCCGCACCGATCGCCCTTCCCAACAGTTGCGCAGCCTG
AATGGCGAATGGCAGCTTGGCTGTTTTGGCGGATGAGATAAGATTTTCAGCCTGATACAGATTAAATCAG
AACGCAGAAGCGGTCTGATAAAACAGAATTTGCCTGGCGGCAGTAGCGCGGTGGTCCCACCTGACCCCAT
GCCGAACTCAGAAGTGAAACGCCGTAGCGCCGATGGTAGTGTGGGGTCTCCCCATGCGAGAGTAGGGAAC
TGCCAGGCATCAAATAAAACGAAAGGCTCAGTCGAAAGACTGGGCCTTTCGTTTTATCTGTTGTTTGTCG
GTGAACGCTCTCCTGAGTAGGACAAATCCGCCGGGAGCGGATTTGAACGTTGCGAAGCAACGGCCCGGAG
GGTGGCGGGCAGGACGCCCGCCATAAACTGCCAGGCATCAAATTAAGCAGAAGGCCATCCTGACGGATGG
CCTTTTTGCGTTTCTACAAACTCTTTTGTTTATTTTTCTAAATACATTCAAATATGTATCCGCTCATGAG
ACAATAACCCTGATAAATGCTTCAATAATATTGAAAAAGGAAGAGTATGAGTATTCAACATTTCCGTGTC
GCCCTTATTCCCTTTTTTGCGGCATTTTGCCTTCCTGTTTTTGCTCACCCAGAAACGCTGGTGAAAGTAA
AAGATGCTGAAGATCAGTTGGGTGCACGAGTGGGTTACATCGAACTGGATCTCAACAGCGGTAAGATCCT
TGAGAGTTTTCGCCCCGAAGAACGTTTCCCAATGATGAGCACTTTTAAAGTTCTGCTATGTGGCGCGGTA
TTATCCCGTGTTGACGCCGGGCAAGAGCAACTCGGTCGCCGCATACACTATTCTCAGAATGACTTGGTTG
AGTACTCACCAGTCACAGAAAAGCATCTTACGGATGGCATGACAGTAAGAGAATTATGCAGTGCTGCCAT
AACCATGAGTGATAACACTGCGGCCAACTTACTTCTGACAACGATCGGAGGACCGAAGGAGCTAACCGCT
TTTTTGCACAACATGGGGGATCATGTAACTCGCCTTGATCGTTGGGAACCGGAGCTGAATGAAGCCATAC
CAAACGACGAGCGTGACACCACGATGCCTGTAGCAATGGCAACAACGTTGCGCAAACTATTAACTGGCGA
ACTACTTACTCTAGCTTCCCGGCAACAATTAATAGACTGGATGGAGGCGGATAAAGTTGCAGGACCACTT
CTGCGCTCGGCCCTTCCGGCTGGCTGGTTTATTGCTGATAAATCTGGAGCCGGTGAGCGTGGGTCTCGCG
GTATCATTGCAGCACTGGGGCCAGATGGTAAGCCCTCCCGTATCGTAGTTATCTACACGACGGGGAGTCA
GGCAACTATGGATGAACGAAATAGACAGATCGCTGAGATAGGTGCCTCACTGATTAAGCATTGGTAACTG
TCAGACCAAGTTTACTCATATATACTTTAGATTGATT
[38 nt withheld, positions 2908-2945]
A
[37 nt withheld, positions 2947-2983]
ATTTTGTTAAAATTCGCGTTAAATTTTTGTTAAATCAGCTCATTTTTTAACCAATAGGCCGAAATCGGCA
AAATCCCTTATAAATCAAAAGAATAGCCCGAGATCCGGCCGAACAAACTCCGGGAGGCAGCGTGATGCGG
CAACAATCACACGGATTTCCCGTGAACGGTCTGAATGAGCGGATTATTTTCAGGGAAAGTGAGTGTGGTC
AGCGTGCAGGTATATGGGCTATGATGTGCCCGGCGCTTGAGGCTTTCTGCCTCATGACGTGAAGGTGGTT
TGTTGCCGTGTTGTGTGGCAGAAAGAAGATAGCCCCGTAGTAAGTTAATTTTCATTAACCACCACGAGGC
ATCCCTATGTCTAGTCCACATCAGGATAGCCTCTTACCGCGCTTTGCGCAAGGAGAAGAAGGCCATGAAA
CTACCACGAAGTTCCCTTGTCTGGTGTGTGTTGATCGTGTGTCTCACACTGTTGATATTCACTTATCTGA
CACGAAAATCGCTGTGCGAGATTCGTTACAGAGACGGACACAGGGAGGTGGCGGCTTTCATGGCTTACGA
ATCCGGTAAGTAGCAACCTGGAGGCGGGCGCAGGCCCGCCTTTTCAGGACTGATGCTGGTCTGACTACTG
AAGCGCCTTTATAAAGGGGCTGCTGGTTCGCCGGTAGCCCCTTTCTCCTTGCTGATGTTGTGGGAATTCC
TGAATCGCCCCATCATCCAGCCAGAAAGTGAGGGAGCCACGGTTGATGAGAGCTTTGTTGTAGGTGGACC
AGTTGGTGATTTTGAACTTTTGCTTTGCCACGGAACGGTCTGCGTTGTCGGGAAGAT
[106 nt withheld, positions 3811-3916]
G
[125 nt withheld, positions 3918-4042]
AAAGGATCTAGGTGAAGATCCTTTTTGATAATCTCATGACCAAAATCCCTTAACGTGAGTTTTCGTTCCA
CTGAGCGTCAGACCCCGTAGAAAAGATCAAAGGATCTTCTTGAGATCCTTTTTTTCTGCGCGTAATCTGC
TGCTTGCAAACAAAAAAACCACCGCTACCAGCGGTGGTTTGTTTGCCGGATCAAGAGCTACCAACTCTTT
TTCCGAAGGTAACTGGCTTCAGCAGAGCGCAGATACCAAATACTGTCCTTCTAGTGTAGCCGTAGTTAGG
CCACCACTTCAAGAACTCTGTAGCACCGCCTACATACCTCGCTCTGCTAATCCTGTTACCAGTGGCTGCT
GCCAGTGGCGATAAGTCGTGTCTTACCGGGTTGGACTCAAGACGATAGTTACCGGATAAGGCGCAGCGGT
CGGGCTGAACGGGGGGTTCGTGCACACAGCCCAGCTTGGAGCGAACGACCTACACCGAACTGAGATACCT
ACAGCGTGAGCTATGAGAAAGCGCCACGCTTCCCGAAGGGAGAAAGGCGGACAGGTATCCGGTAAGCGGC
AGGGTCGGAACAGGAGAGCGCACGAGGGAGCTTCCAGGGGGAAACGCCTGGTATCTTTATAGTCCTGTCG
GGTTTCGCCACCTCTGACTTGAGCGTCGATTTTTGTGATGCTCGTCAGGGGGGCGGAGCCTATGGAAAAA
CGCCAGCAACGCGGCCTTTTTACGGTTCCTGGCCTTTTGCTGGCCTTTTGCTCACATGTTCTTTCCTGCG
TTATCCCCTGATTCTGTGGATAACCGTATTACCGCCTTTGAGTGAGCTGATACCGCTCGCCGCAGCCGAA
CGACCGAGCGCAGCGAGTCAGTGAGCGAGGAAGCGGAAGAGCGCCTGATGCGGTATTTTCTCCTTACGCA
TCTGTGCGGTATTTCACACCGCATAGGGTCATGGCTGCGCCCCGACACCCGCCAACACCCGCTGACGCGC
CCTGACGGGCTTGTCTGCTCCCGGCATCCGCTTACAGACAAGCTGTGACCGTCTCCGGGAGCTGCATGTG
TCAGAGGTTTTCACCGTCATCACCGAAACGCGCGAGGCAGCTGCGGTAAAGCTCATCAGCGTGGTCGTGC
AGCGATTCACAGATGTCTGCCTGTTCATCCGCGTCCAGCTCGTTGAGTTTCTCCAGAAGCGTTAATGTCT
GGCTTCTGATAAAGCGGGCCATGTTAAGGGCGGTTTTTTCCTGTTTGGTCACTGATGCCTCCGTGTAAGG
GGGATTTCTGTTCATGGGGGTAATGATACCGATGAAACGAGAGAGGATGCTCACGATACGGGTTACTGAT
GATGAACATGCCCGGTTACTGGAACGTTGTGAGGGTAAACAACTGGCGGTATGGATGCGGCGGGACCAGA
GAAAAATCACTCAGGGTCAATGCCAGCGCTTCGTTAATACAGATGTAGGTGTTCCACAGGGTAGCCAGCA
GCATCCTGCGATGCAGATCCGGAACATAATGGTGCAGGGCGCTGACTTCCGCGTTTCCAGACTTTACGAA
ACACGGAAACCGAAGACCATTCATGTTGTTGCTCAGGTCGCAGACGTTTTGCAGCAGCAGTCGCTTCACG
TTCGCTCGCGTATCGGTGATTCATTCTGCTAACCAGTAAGGCAACCCCGCCAGCCTAGCCGGGTCCTCAA
CGACAGGAGCACGATCATGCGCACCCGTGGCCAGGACCCAACGCTGCCCGAAATTCCGACACCATCGAAT
GGTGCAAAACCTTTCGCGGTATGGCATGATAGCGCCCGGAAGAGAGTCAATTCAGGGTGGTGAATGTGAA
ACCAGTAACGTTATACGATGTCGCAGAGTATGCCGGTGTCTCTTATCAGACCGTTTCCCGCGTGGTGAAC
CAGGCCAGCCACGTTTCTGCGAAAACGCGGGAAAAAGTGGAAGCGGCGATGGCGGAGCTGAATTACATTC
CCAACCGCGTGGCACAACAACTGGCGGGCAAACAGTCGTTGCTGATTGGCGTTGCCACCTCCAGTCTGGC
CCTGCACGCGCCGTCGCAAATTGTCGCGGCGATTAAATCTCGCGCCGATCAACTGGGTGCCAGCGTGGTG
GTGTCGATGGTAGAACGAAGCGGCGTCGAAGCCTGTAAAGCGGCGGTGCACAATCTTCTCGCGCAACGCG
TCAGTGGGCTGATCATTAACTATCCGCTGGATGACCAGGATGCCATTGCTGTGGAAGCTGCCTGCACTAA
TGTTCCGGCGTTATTTCTTGATGTCTCTGACCAGACACCCATCAACAGTATTATTTTCTCCCATGAAGAC
GGTACGCGACTGGGCGTGGAGCATCTGGTCGCATTGGGTCACCAGCAAATCGCGCTGTTAGCGGGCCCAT
TAAGTTCTGTCTCGGCGCGTCTGCGTCTGGCTGGCTGGCATAAATATCTCACTCGCAATCAAATTCAGCC
GATAGCGGAACGGGAAGGCGACTGGAGTGCCATGTCCGGTTTTCAACAAACCATGCAAATGCTGAATGAG
GGCATCGTTCCCACTGCGATGCTGGTTGCCAACGATCAGATGGCGCTGGGCGCAATGCGCGCCATTACCG
AGTCCGGGCTGCGCGTTGGTGCGGATATCTCGGTAGTGGGATACGACGATACCGAAGACAGCTCATGTTA
TATCCCGCCGTTAACCACCATCAAACAGGATTTTCGCCTGCTGGGGCAAACCAGCGTGGACCGCTTGCTG
CAACTCTCTCAGGGCCAGGCGGTGAAGGGCAATCAGCTGTTGCCCGTCTCACTGGTGAAAAGAAAAACCA
CCCTGGCGCCCAATACGCAAACCGCCTCTCCCCGCGCGTTGGCCGATTCATTAATGCAGCTGGCACGACA
GGTTTCCCGACTGGAAAGCGGGCAGTGAGCGCAACGCAATTAATGTGAGTTAGCTCACTCATTAGGCACC
CCAGGC
